Addgene plasmid #14266: pAG415GPD-ccdB-TAP
Purpose: (Empty Backbone)
Depositing lab: Susan Lindquist. Depositing organization: Whitehead Institute for Biomedical Research. Publication: A suite of Gateway cloning vectors for high-throughput genetic analysis in Saccharomyces cerevisiae. Alberti S, Gitler AD, Lindquist S. Yeast. 2007 Oct . 24(10):913-9. 10.1002/yea.1502 PubMed 17583893.
Backbone
  Vector backbone: pRS415
  Vector type: Yeast Expression ; Gateway Destination
  Selectable markers: LEU2
Growth in bacteria
  Bacterial resistance: Chloramphenicol and Ampicillin, 25 & 100 μg/mL
  Growth temperature: 37°C
  Growth strain: ccdB Survival
  Growth instructions: DB3.1, ccdB Survival
  Copy number: Unknown
Gene/Insert
  Gene/Insert name: None
  Tag / fusion protein: TAP (C terminal on backbone)
  Cloning method: Gateway Cloning
  Sequencing primers: 5′ GPDPro_F
Terms and licenses: Academic/Nonprofit Terms; Industry Terms: Not Available to Industry
Depositor comments: Type of plasmid: CEN. This plasmid contains the Gateway technology from Invitrogen; Invitrogen requires purchasing of Gateway Clonase for carrying out the Gateway recombinational cloning reaction http://www.invitrogen.com Please note that the full plasmid sequence is provided as a reference only, and may not match the exact sequence of the plasmid.
How to cite: pAG415GPD-ccdB-TAP was a gift from Susan Lindquist (Addgene plasmid # 14266)
