[The description below was written by a language model from this plasmid's Addgene catalogue record and pLannotate feature annotations shown in this document.]
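Description:
pAG415GPD-ccdB-TAP is an empty Gateway destination vector for protein expression in Saccharomyces cerevisiae, built on the pRS415 shuttle backbone. In yeast it is maintained as a low-copy centromeric plasmid through a CEN6/ARS element and selected by the LEU2 auxotrophic marker, expressed from its own promoter, in leucine-auxotrophic strains. In E. coli it replicates from a ColE1/pUC-type origin and carries ampicillin resistance (bla); an f1 origin and remnants of the pBluescript-style lac/lacZα region with flanking T3 and T7 promoters are also annotated.

The expression cassette is driven by the strong constitutive GPD (TDH3/GAP) promoter and closed by the CYC1 terminator. Between them lies the Gateway cassette: attR1 and attR2 sites flanking a chloramphenicol resistance gene and the ccdB toxin gene. An LR recombination reaction with an entry clone swaps this cassette for the gene of interest; because CcdB poisons gyrase in ordinary E. coli strains, unrecombined vector is counterselected, and the empty vector itself must be kept in a ccdB-tolerant strain, with chloramphenicol plus ampicillin selecting for the intact cassette.

Immediately downstream of attR2 is a tandem affinity purification (TAP) tag, annotated as a calmodulin-binding peptide followed by immunoglobulin-binding domains of Staphylococcus aureus protein A. An open reading frame inserted without a stop codon and in frame is therefore expressed as a C-terminal TAP fusion, suitable for two-step affinity purification of the protein and its interacting partners or for detection through the protein A moiety. The plasmid belongs to a suite of yeast Gateway vectors designed for high-throughput genetic analysis. The depositor notes that the full sequence is provided as a reference only and may not match the physical plasmid exactly.
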