Features (pLannotate 1.2.2; 33 found; start..end, strand, type, name):
     70..573     -  misc_feature   CEN/ARS: S. cerevisiae CEN6 centromere fused to an autonomously replicating sequence
    610..714     +  promoter       AmpR promoter: bla
    715..1575    +  CDS            AmpR: β-lactamase; bla; confers resistance to ampicillin, carbenicillin, and related antibiotics
   1746..2334    +  rep_origin     ori: high-copy-number ColE1/pMB1/pBR322/pUC origin of replication
   2517..2609    +  CDS            lacI (fragment): lac repressor; lacI; The lac repressor binds to the lac operator to inhibit transcription in E. coli. This inhibition can be relieved by adding lactose or isopropyl-β-D-thiogalactopyranoside (IPTG).
   2622..2643    +  protein_bind   CAP binding site: CAP binding activates transcription in the presence of cAMP. E. coli catabolite activator protein
   2658..2688    +  promoter       lac promoter: promoter for the E. coli lac operon
   2696..2712    +  protein_bind   lac operator: The lac repressor binds to the lac operator to inhibit transcription in E. coli. This inhibition can be relieved by adding lactose or isopropyl-β-D-thiogalactopyranoside (IPTG). lac repressor encoded by lacI
   2757..2775    +  promoter       T3 promoter: promoter for bacteriophage T3 RNA polymerase
   2804..3448    +  promoter       GAP promoter: S. cerevisiae TDH3; promoter for glyceraldehyde-3-phosphate dehydrogenase
   3454..3474    +  misc_feature   MCS (fragment): pBluescript multiple cloning site
   3478..3602    +  protein_bind   attR1: mutant version of attR; recombination site for the Gateway® LR reaction LR Clonase™
   3627..3657    +  promoter       lac UV5 promoter: E. coli lac promoter with an "up" mutation
   3681..3710    +  promoter       cat promoter (fragment): promoter of the E. coli cat gene encoding chloramphenicol acetyltransferase
   3711..4370    +  CDS            CmR: chloramphenicol acetyltransferase; cat; confers resistance to chloramphenicol
   4552..4710    +  CDS            ccdA (fragment): CCDA_ECO57 - Also known as H, letA. Experimental evidence at protein level: Swiss-Prot protein existence level 1. Antitoxin component of a type II toxin-antitoxin (TA) system which inhibits the post-segregational killing (PSK) of plasmid-free cells, also referred to as a plasmid addiction system. Binds to and blocks the activity of CcdB; will also remove bound CcdB protein from the CcdB-GyrA complex by forming a CcdA-CcdB complex, a process termed rejuvenation. Functions as a transcriptional corepressor for the ccdAB operon, repression also requires CcdB (By similarity). From Escherichia coli
   4715..5017    +  CDS            ccdB: CCDB_ECOLI - Also known as G, letB, letD. Experimental evidence at protein level: Swiss-Prot protein existence level 1. Toxic component of a type II toxin-antitoxin (TA) system, functioning in plasmid maintainence. Responsible for the post- segregational killing (PSK) of plasmid-free cells, also referred to as a plasmid addiction system. Half-life of over 2 hours. Cell killing by CcdB is accompanied by filamentation, defects in chromosome and plasmid segregation, defects in cell division, formation of anucleate cells, decreased DNA synthesis and plasmid loss. Interferes with the activity of DN
   5061..5185    -  protein_bind   attR2: mutant version of attR; recombination site for the Gateway® LR reaction LR Clonase™
   5189..5222    +  misc_feature   MCS (fragment): pBluescript multiple cloning site
   5244..5321    +  CDS            CBP: calmodulin-binding peptide derived from skeletal muscle myosin light chain kinase; binds calmodulin with nanomolar affinity in the presence of calcium
   5442..5591    +  CDS            spa (fragment): SPA_STAAE - Experimental evidence at protein level: Swiss-Prot protein existence level 1. Plays a role in the inhibition of the host innate and adaptive immune responses. Possesses five immunoglobulin-binding domains that capture both the fragment crystallizable region (Fc region) and the Fab region (part of Ig that identifies antigen) of immunoglobulins (By similarity). In turn, Staphylococcus aureus is protected from phagocytic killing via inhibition of Ig Fc region. In addition, the host elicited B-cell response is prevented due to a decrease of antibody-secreting cell proliferation that en
   5727..6107    +  CDS            protein A (fragment): immunoglobulin binding domains of Staphylocuccus aureus protein A
   6120..6367    +  terminator     CYC1 terminator: S. cerevisiae CYC1; transcription terminator for CYC1
   6386..6404    -  promoter       T7 promoter: promoter for bacteriophage T7 RNA polymerase
   6412..6567    +  CDS            lacZα (fragment): LacZα fragment of β-galactosidase; lacZ fragment
   6575..7030    +  rep_origin     f1 ori (sequence partly withheld): f1 bacteriophage origin of replication; arrow indicates direction of (+) strand synthesis
   7031..7083    -  misc_feature   bom (fragment): basis of mobility region from pBR322
   7113..7190    +  CDS            YO192_YEAST (fragment): Experimental evidence at protein level: Swiss-Prot protein existence level 1. From Saccharomyces cerevisiae (strain ATCC 204508 / S288c) (Baker's yeast).
   7330..7734    +  promoter       LEU2 promoter: S. cerevisiae LEU2
   7747..8841    +  CDS            LEU2: 3-isopropylmalate dehydrogenase, required for leucine biosynthesis; S. cerevisiae LEU2; yeast auxotrophic marker
   9203..9304    -  CDS            NFS1 (fragment): NFS1_YEAST - Also known as SPL1 From Saccharomyces cerevisiae (strain ATCC 204508 / S288c) (Baker's yeast).
   9317..9367    -  misc_feature   bom (fragment): basis of mobility region from pBR322
   9469..1       -  CDS            rop (fragment) (across the origin): Rop protein, which maintains plasmids at low copy number; rop
>Addgene plasmid #14266 | pAG415GPD-ccdB-TAP | depositor full sequence | sequence record 7929 | Author sequence
GACGAAAGGGCCTCGTGATACGCCTATTTTTATAGGTTAATGTCATGATAATAATGGTTTCTTAGGACGG
ATCGCTTGCCTGTAACTTACACGCGCCTCGTATCTTTTAATGATGGAATAATTTGGGAATTTACTCTGTG
TTTATTTATTTTTATGTTTTGTATTTGGATTTTAGAAAGTAAATAAAGAAGGTAGAAGAGTTACGGAATG
AAGAAAAAAAAATAAACAAAGGTTTAAAAAATTTCAACAAAAAGCGTACTTTACATATATATTTATTAGA
CAAGAAAAGCAGATTAAATAGATATACATTCGATTAACGATAAGTAAAATGTAAAATCACAGGATTTTCG
TGTGTGGTCTTCTACACAGACAAGATGAAACAATTCGGCATTAATACCTGAGAGCAGGAAGAGCAAGATA
AAAGGTAGTATTTGTTGGCGATCCCCCTAGAGTCTTTTACATCTTCGGAAAACAAAAACTATTTTTTCTT
TAATTTCTTTTTTTACTTTCTATTTTTAATTTATATATTTATATTAAAAAATTTAAATTATAATTATTTT
TATAGCACGTGATGAAAAGGACCCAGGTGGCACTTTTCGGGGAAATGTGCGCGGAACCCCTATTTGTTTA
TTTTTCTAAATACATTCAAATATGTATCCGCTCATGAGACAATAACCCTGATAAATGCTTCAATAATATT
GAAAAAGGAAGAGTATGAGTATTCAACATTTCCGTGTCGCCCTTATTCCCTTTTTTGCGGCATTTTGCCT
TCCTGTTTTTGCTCACCCAGAAACGCTGGTGAAAGTAAAAGATGCTGAAGATCAGTTGGGTGCACGAGTG
GGTTACATCGAACTGGATCTCAACAGCGGTAAGATCCTTGAGAGTTTTCGCCCCGAAGAACGTTTTCCAA
TGATGAGCACTTTTAAAGTTCTGCTATGTGGCGCGGTATTATCCCGTATTGACGCCGGGCAAGAGCAACT
CGGTCGCCGCATACACTATTCTCAGAATGACTTGGTTGAGTACTCACCAGTCACAGAAAAGCATCTTACG
GATGGCATGACAGTAAGAGAATTATGCAGTGCTGCCATAACCATGAGTGATAACACTGCGGCCAACTTAC
TTCTGACAACGATCGGAGGACCGAAGGAGCTAACCGCTTTTTTGCACAACATGGGGGATCATGTAACTCG
CCTTGATCGTTGGGAACCGGAGCTGAATGAAGCCATACCAAACGACGAGCGTGACACCACGATGCCTGTA
GCAATGGCAACAACGTTGCGCAAACTATTAACTGGCGAACTACTTACTCTAGCTTCCCGGCAACAATTAA
TAGACTGGATGGAGGCGGATAAAGTTGCAGGACCACTTCTGCGCTCGGCCCTTCCGGCTGGCTGGTTTAT
TGCTGATAAATCTGGAGCCGGTGAGCGTGGGTCTCGCGGTATCATTGCAGCACTGGGGCCAGATGGTAAG
CCCTCCCGTATCGTAGTTATCTACACGACGGGGAGTCAGGCAACTATGGATGAACGAAATAGACAGATCG
CTGAGATAGGTGCCTCACTGATTAAGCATTGGTAACTGTCAGACCAAGTTTACTCATATATACTTTAGAT
TGATTTAAAACTTCATTTTTAATTTAAAAGGATCTAGGTGAAGATCCTTTTTGATAATCTCATGACCAAA
ATCCCTTAACGTGAGTTTTCGTTCCACTGAGCGTCAGACCCCGTAGAAAAGATCAAAGGATCTTCTTGAG
ATCCTTTTTTTCTGCGCGTAATCTGCTGCTTGCAAACAAAAAAACCACCGCTACCAGCGGTGGTTTGTTT
GCCGGATCAAGAGCTACCAACTCTTTTTCCGAAGGTAACTGGCTTCAGCAGAGCGCAGATACCAAATACT
GTCCTTCTAGTGTAGCCGTAGTTAGGCCACCACTTCAAGAACTCTGTAGCACCGCCTACATACCTCGCTC
TGCTAATCCTGTTACCAGTGGCTGCTGCCAGTGGCGATAAGTCGTGTCTTACCGGGTTGGACTCAAGACG
ATAGTTACCGGATAAGGCGCAGCGGTCGGGCTGAACGGGGGGTTCGTGCACACAGCCCAGCTTGGAGCGA
ACGACCTACACCGAACTGAGATACCTACAGCGTGAGCTATGAGAAAGCGCCACGCTTCCCGAAGGGAGAA
AGGCGGACAGGTATCCGGTAAGCGGCAGGGTCGGAACAGGAGAGCGCACGAGGGAGCTTCCAGGGGGAAA
CGCCTGGTATCTTTATAGTCCTGTCGGGTTTCGCCACCTCTGACTTGAGCGTCGATTTTTGTGATGCTCG
TCAGGGGGGCGGAGCCTATGGAAAAACGCCAGCAACGCGGCCTTTTTACGGTTCCTGGCCTTTTGCTGGC
CTTTTGCTCACATGTTCTTTCCTGCGTTATCCCCTGATTCTGTGGATAACCGTATTACCGCCTTTGAGTG
AGCTGATACCGCTCGCCGCAGCCGAACGACCGAGCGCAGCGAGTCAGTGAGCGAGGAAGCGGAAGAGCGC
CCAATACGCAAACCGCCTCTCCCCGCGCGTTGGCCGATTCATTAATGCAGCTGGCACGACAGGTTTCCCG
ACTGGAAAGCGGGCAGTGAGCGCAACGCAATTAATGTGAGTTACCTCACTCATTAGGCACCCCAGGCTTT
ACACTTTATGCTTCCGGCTCCTATGTTGTGTGGAATTGTGAGCGGATAACAATTTCACACAGGAAACAGC
TATGACCATGATTACGCCAAGCGCGCAATTAACCCTCACTAAAGGGAACAAAAGCTGGAGCTCTTCGAGT
TTATCATTATCAATACTCGCCATTTCAAAGAATACGTAAATAATTAATAGTAGTGATTTTCCTAACTTTA
TTTAGTCAAAAAATTAGCCTTTTAATTCTGCTGTAACCCGTACATGCCCAAAATAGGGGGCGGGTTACAC
AGAATATATAACACCGAAGGTGCCTGGGTGAACAGGTTTATTCCTGGCATCCACTAAATATAATGGAGCC
CGCTTTTTAAGCTGGCATCCAGAAAAAAAAAGAATCCCAGCACCAAAATATTGTTTTCTTCACCAACCAT
CAGTTCATAGGTCCATTCTCTTAGCGCAACTACAGAGAACAGGGGCACAAACAGGCAAAAAACGGGCACA
ACCTCAATGGAGTGATGCAACCTGCCTGGAGTAAATGATGACACAAGGCAATTGACCCACGCATGTATCT
ATCTCATTTTCTTACACCTTCTATTACCTTCTGCTCTCTCTGATTTGGAAAAAGCTGAAAAAAAAGGTTG
AAACCAGTTCCCTGAAATTATTCCCCTACTTGACTAATAAGTATATAAAGACGGTAGGTATTGATTGTAA
TTCTGTAAATCTATTTCTTAAACTTCTTAAATTCTACTTTTATAGTTAGTCTTTTTTTTAGTTTTAAAAC
ACCAGAACTTAGTTTCGACGGATTCTAGAACTAGTGGATCCCCCATCACAAGTTTGTACAAAAAAGCTGA
ACGAGAAACGTAAAATGATATAAATATCAATATATTAAATTAGATTTTGCATAAAAAACAGACTACATAA
TACTGTAAAACACAACATATCCAGTCACTATGGCGGCCGCATTAGGCACCCCAGGCTTTACACTTTATGC
TTCCGGCTCGTATAATGTGTGGATTTTGAGTTAGGATCCGTCGAGATTTTCAGGAGCTAAGGAAGCTAAA
ATGGAGAAAAAAATCACTGGATATACCACCGTTGATATATCCCAATGGCATCGTAAAGAACATTTTGAGG
CATTTCAGTCAGTTGCTCAATGTACCTATAACCAGACCGTTCAGCTGGATATTACGGCCTTTTTAAAGAC
CGTAAAGAAAAATAAGCACAAGTTTTATCCGGCCTTTATTCACATTCTTGCCCGCCTGATGAATGCTCAT
CCGGAATTCCGTATGGCAATGAAAGACGGTGAGCTGGTGATATGGGATAGTGTTCACCCTTGTTACACCG
TTTTCCATGAGCAAACTGAAACGTTTTCATCGCTCTGGAGTGAATACCACGACGATTTCCGGCAGTTTCT
ACACATATATTCGCAAGATGTGGCGTGTTACGGTGAAAACCTGGCCTATTTCCCTAAAGGGTTTATTGAG
AATATGTTTTTCGTCTCAGCCAATCCCTGGGTGAGTTTCACCAGTTTTGATTTAAACGTGGCCAATATGG
ACAACTTCTTCGCCCCCGTTTTCACCATGGGCAAATATTATACGCAAGGCGACAAGGTGCTGATGCCGCT
GGCGATTCAGGTTCATCATGCCGTCTGTGATGGCTTCCATGTCGGCAGAATGCTTAATGAATTACAACAG
TACTGCGATGAGTGGCAGGGCGGGGCGTAAACGCCGCGTGGATCCGGCTTACTAAAAGCCAGATAACAGT
ATGCGTATTTGCGCGCTGATTTTTGCGGTATAAGAATATATACTGATATGTATACCCGAAGTATGTCAAA
AAGAGGTATGCTATGAAGCAGCGTATTACAGTGACAGTTGACAGCGACAGCTATCAGTTGCTCAAGGCAT
ATATGATGTCAATATCTCCGGTCTGGTAAGCACAACCATGCAGAATGAAGCCCGTCGTCTGCGTGCCGAA
CGCTGGAAAGCGGAAAATCAGGAAGGGATGGCTGAGGTCGCCCGGTTTATTGAAATGAACGGCTCTTTTG
CTGACGAGAACAGGGGCTGGTGAAATGCAGTTTAAGGTTTACACCTATAAAAGAGAGAGCCGTTATCGTC
TGTTTGTGGATGTACAGAGTGATATTATTGACACGCCCGGGCGACGGATGGTGATCCCCCTGGCCAGTGC
ACGTCTGCTGTCAGATAAAGTCTCCCGTGAACTTTACCCGGTGGTGCATATCGGGGATGAAAGCTGGCGC
ATGATGACCACCGATATGGCCAGTGTGCCGGTCTCCGTTATCGGGGAAGAAGTGGCTGATCTCAGCCACC
GCGAAAATGACATCAAAAACGCCATTAACCTGATGTTCTGGGGAATATAAATGTCAGGCTCCCTTATACA
CAGCCAGTCTGCAGGTCGACCATAGTGACTGGATATGTTGTGTTTTACAGTATTATGTAGTCTGTTTTTT
ATGCAAAATCTAATTTAATATATTGATATTTATATCATTTTACGTTTCTCGTTCAGCTTTCTTGTACAAA
GTGGTGATGGGCTGCAGGAATTCGATATCAAGCTTATCGATAGGTGGACCAGGTGGTGGAATGAAGCGAC
GATGGAAAAAGAATTTCATAGCCGTCTCAGCAGCCAACCGCTTTAAGAAAATCTCATCCTCCGGGGCACT
TGATTATGGTACCCCAACTACTGCTTCTGAAAATCTATATTTTCAAGGTGAACTAAAAACTGCTGCTTTG
GCTCAACATGCGATTAAGGGTGAAGCTCAAAAACTTAATGACTCTCAAGCTCCAAAAGCTGATGCGCAAC
AAAATAACTTCAACAAAGATCAACAAAGCGCCTTCTATGAAATCTTGAACATGCCTAACTTAAACGAAGC
GCAACGTAACGGCTTCATTCAAAGTCTTAAAGACGACCCAAGCCAAAGCACTAACGTTTTAGGTGAAGCT
AAAAAATTAAACGAATCTCAAGCACCGAAAGCTGATAACAATTTCAACAAAGAACAACAAAATGCTTTCT
ATGAAATCTTGAATATGCCTAACTTAAACGAAGAACAACGCAATGGTTTCATCCAAAGCTTAAAAGATGA
CCCAAGCCAAAGTGCTAACCTATTGTCAGAAGCTAAAAAGTTAAATGAATCTCAAGCACCGAAAGCGGAT
AACAAATTCAACAAAGAACAACAAAATGCTTTCTATGAAATCTTACATTTACCTAACTTAAACGAAGAAC
AACGCAATGGTTTCATCCAAAGCCTAAAAGATGACCCAAGCCAAAGCGCTAACCTTTTAGCAGAAGCTAA
AAAGCTAAATGATGCTCAAGCACCAAAAGCTGACAACAAATTCAACAAAGAACAACAAAATGCTTTCTAT
GAAATTTTACATTTACCTAACTTAACTGAAGAACAACGTAACGGCTTCATCCAAAGCCTTAAAGACGATC
CTTCGGTGAGCAAAGAACAGTCACTCGAGTCATGTAATTAGTTATGTCACGCTTACATTCACGCCCTCCC
CCCACATCCGCTCTAACCGAAAAGGAAGGAGTTAGACAACCTGAAGTCTAGGTCCCTATTTATTTTTTTA
TAGTTATGTTAGTATTAAGAACGTTATTTATATTTCAAATTTTTCTTTTTTTTCTGTACAGACGCGTGTA
CGCATGTAACATTATACTGAAAACCTTGCTTGAGAAGGTTTTGGGACGCTCGAAGGCTTTAATTTGCGGC
CGGTACCCAATTCGCCCTATAGTGAGTCGTATTACGCGCGCTCACTGGCCGTCGTTTTACAACGTCGTGA
CTGGGAAAACCCTGGCGTTACCCAACTTAATCGCCTTGCAGCACATCCCCCTTTCGCCAGCTGGCGTAAT
AGCGAAGAGGCCCGCACCGATCGCCCTTCCCAACAGTTGCGCAGCCTGAATGGCGAATGGCGCG
[124 nt withheld, positions 6575-6698]
C
[91 nt withheld, positions 6700-6790]
A
[49 nt withheld, positions 6792-6840]
CCTTTGACGTTGGAGTCCACGTTCTTT
[37 nt withheld, positions 6868-6904]
ACCCTATCTCGGTCTATTCTTTTGATTTATAAGGGATTTTGCCGATTTCGGCCTATTGGTTAAAAAATGA
GCTGATTTAACAAAAATTTAACGCGAATTTTAACAAAATATTAACGTTTACAATTTCCTGATGCGGTATT
TTCTCCTTACGCATCTGTGCGGTATTTCACACCGCATATCGACGGTCGAGGAGAACTTCTAGTATATCCA
CATACCTAATATTATTGCCTTATTAAAAATGGAATCCCAACAATTACATCAAAATCCACATTCTCTTCAA
AATCAATTGTCCTGTACTTCCTTGTTCATGTGTGTTCAAAAACGTTATATTTATAGGATAATTATACTCT
ATTTCTCAACAAGTAATTGGTTGTTTGGCCGAGCGGTCTAAGGCGCCTGATTCAAGAAATATCTTGACCG
CAGTTAACTGTGGGAATACTCAGGTATCGTAAGATGCAAGAGTTCGAATCTCTTAGCAACCATTATTTTT
TTCCTCAACATAACGAGAACACACAGGGGCGCTATCGCACAGAATCAAATTCGATGACTGGAAATTTTTT
GTTAATTTCAGAGGTCGCCTGACGCATATACCTTTTTCAACTGAAAAATTGGGAGAAAAAGGAAAGGTGA
GAGGCCGGAACCGGCTTTTCATATAGAATAGAGAAGCGTTCATGACTAAATGCTTGCATCACAATACTTG
AAGTTGACAATATTATTTAAGGACCTATTGTTTTTTCCAATAGGTGGTTAGCAATCGTCTTACTTTCTAA
CTTTTCTTACCTTTTACATTTCAGCAATATATATATATATTTCAAGGATATACCATTCTAATGTCTGCCC
CTATGTCTGCCCCTAAGAAGATCGTCGTTTTGCCAGGTGACCACGTTGGTCAAGAAATCACAGCCGAAGC
CATTAAGGTTCTTAAAGCTATTTCTGATGTTCGTTCCAATGTCAAGTTCGATTTCGAAAATCATTTAATT
GGTGGTGCTGCTATCGATGCTACAGGTGTCCCACTTCCAGATGAGGCGCTGGAAGCCTCCAAGAAGGTTG
ATGCCGTTTTGTTAGGTGCTGTGGGTGGTCCTAAATGGGGTACCGGTAGTGTTAGACCTGAACAAGGTTT
ACTAAAAATCCGTAAAGAACTTCAATTGTACGCCAACTTAAGACCATGTAACTTTGCATCCGACTCTCTT
TTAGACTTATCTCCAATCAAGCCACAATTTGCTAAAGGTACTGACTTCGTTGTTGTCAGAGAATTAGTGG
GAGGTATTTACTTTGGTAAGAGAAAGGAAGACGATGGTGATGGTGTCGCTTGGGATAGTGAACAATACAC
CGTTCCAGAAGTGCAAAGAATCACAAGAATGGCCGCTTTCATGGCCCTACAACATGAGCCACCATTGCCT
ATTTGGTCCTTGGATAAAGCTAATGTTTTGGCCTCTTCAAGATTATGGAGAAAAACTGTGGAGGAAACCA
TCAAGAACGAATTCCCTACATTGAAGGTTCAACATCAATTGATTGATTCTGCCGCCATGATCCTAGTTAA
GAACCCAACCCACCTAAATGGTATTATAATCACCAGCAACATGTTTGGTGATATCATCTCCGATGAAGCC
TCCGTTATCCCAGGTTCCTTGGGTTTGTTGCCATCTGCGTCCTTGGCCTCTTTGCCAGACAAGAACACCG
CATTTGGTTTGTACGAACCATGCCACGGTTCTGCTCCAGATTTGCCAAAGAATAAGGTTGACCCTATCGC
CACTATCTTGTCTGCTGCAATGATGTTGAAATTGTCATTGAACTTGCCTGAAGAAGGTAAGGCCATTGAA
GATGCAGTTAAAAAGGTTTTGGATGCAGGTATCAGAACTGGTGATTTAGGTGGTTCCAACAGTACCACCG
AAGTCGGTGATGCTGTCGCCGAAGAAGTTAAGAAAATCCTTGCTTAAAAAGATTCTCTTTTTTTATGATA
TTTGTACATAAACTTTATAAATGAAATTCATAATAGAAACGACACGAAATTACAAAATGGAATATGTTCA
TAGGGTAGACGAAACTATATACGCAATCTACATACATTTATCAAGAAGGAGAAAAAGGAGGATAGTAAAG
GAATACAGGTAAGCAAATTGATACTAATGGCTCAACGTGATAAGGAAAAAGAATTGCACTTTAACATTAA
TATTGACAAGGAGGAGGGCACCACACAAAAAGTTAGGTGTAACAGAAAATCATGAAACTACGATTCCTAA
TTTGATATTGGAGGATTTTCTCTAAAAAAAAAAAAATACAACAAATAAAAAACACTCAATGACCTGACCA
TTTGATGGAGTTTAAGTCAATACCTTCTTGAACCATTTCCCATAATGGTGAAAGTTCCCTCAAGAATTTT
ACTCTGTCAGAAACGGCCTTACGACGTAGTCGATATGGTGCACTCTCAGTACAATCTGCTCTGATGCCGC
ATAGTTAAGCCAGCCCCGACACCCGCCAACACCCGCTGACGCGCCCTGACGGGCTTGTCTGCTCCCGGCA
TCCGCTTACAGACAAGCTGTGACCGTCTCCGGGAGCTGCATGTGTCAGAGGTTTTCACCGTCATCACCGA
AACGCGCGA
