>Addgene plasmid #14266 | pAG415GPD-ccdB-TAP | addgene partial sequence | sequence record 20755 | 14266 with pGEX-3
CCTCGTGATACGCCTATTTTTATAGGTTAATGTCATGATAATAATGGTTTCTTAGTATGATCCAATATCA
AAGGAAATGATAGCATTGAAGGATGAGACTAATCCAATTGAGGAGTGGCAGCATATAGAACAGCTAAAGG
GTAGTGCTGAAGGAAGCATACGATACCCCGCATGGAATGGGATAATATCACAGGAGGTACTAGACTACCT
TTCATCCTACATAAATAGACGCATATAAGTACGCATTTAAGCATAAACACGCACTATGCCGTTCTTCTCA
TGTATATATATATACAGGCAACACGCAGATATAGGTGCGACGTGAACAGTGAGCTGTATGTGCGCAGCTC
GCGTTGCATTTTCGGAAGCGCTCGTTTTCGGAAACGCTTTGAAGTTCCTATTCCGAAGTTCCTATTCTCT
AGAAAGTATAGGAACTTCAGAGCGCTTTTGAAAACCAAAAGCGCTCTGAAGACGCACTTTCAAAAAACCA
AAAACGCACCGGACTGTAACGAGCTACTAAAATATTGCGAATACCGCTTCCACAAACATTGCTCAAAAGT
ATCTCTTTGCTATATATCTCTGTGCTATATCCCTATATAACCTACCCATCCACCTTTCGCTCCTTGAACT
TGCATCTAAACTCGACCTCTACATTTTTTATGTTTATCTCTAGTATTACTCTTTAGACAAAAAAATTGTA
GTAAGAACTATTCATAGAGTGAATCGAAAACAATACGAAAATGTAAACATTTCCTATACGTAGTATATAG
AGACAAAATAGAAGAAACCGTTCATAATTTTCTGACCAATGAAGAATCATCAACGCTATCACTTTC
